>Addgene plasmid #20013 | c-Rel cFlag pcDNA3 | addgene partial sequence | sequence record 25739 | 20013 with CMV-F
GCAGAGCTCTCTGGCTACTAGAGAACCCACTGCTTACTGGCTTATCGAAATTAATACGACTCACTATAGG
GAGACCCAAGCTTCCACCATGGCCTCGAGTGGATATAATCCATACGTAGAAATAATTGAACAGCCAAGGC
AGAGGGGAATGCGGTTTAGATACAAGTGTGAAGGGCGATCAGCAGGTAGCATCCCAGGGGAGCGCAGCAC
AGACAACAACCGGACATACCCGTCTGTCCAGATTATGAACTACTATGGAAAAGGAAAAATAAGAATTACA
TTAGTAACAAAGAATGATCCATATAAGCCTCATCCTCATGATTTAGTTGGAAAAGATTGCAGAGATGGAT
ACTATGAAGCAGAATTTGGACCAGAACGCAGACCTTTGTTTTTTCAAAATTTGGGTATTCGGTGTGTAAA
GAAAAAGGAAGTGAAAGAAGCTATTATTTTAAGGATTAGTGCAGGAATCAATCCTTTCAATGTCCCTGAA
CAGCAGCTGCTGGACATTGAAGACTGCGACCTCAATGTGGTGAGGCTGTGTTTTCAAGTTTTCCTTCCTG
ATGAACATGGTAACTTCACAACTGCTCTGCCTCCCATTGTTTCTAACCCAATTTATGACAACCGTGCCCC
AAATACTGCAGAATTAAGGATCTGCCGTGTGAACAAGAACTGTGGAAGTGTCAGGGGAGGAGATGAAATA
TTTCTGCTTTGTGACAAAGTTCAGAAAGATGATATAGAAGTTCGTTTTGTGTTGAATGACTGGGAAGCCA
GAGGTGTTTTTTCACAAGCTGATGTACACCGCCAAGTAGCCATTGTTTTCAAGACTCCTCCGTATTGCAA
AGCTATACTGGAGCCTGTGACAGTGAAAATGCAGCTGCGGAGGCCTTCTGACCAGGAAGTTAGTGAG
