>Addgene plasmid #20013 | c-Rel cFlag pcDNA3 | addgene partial sequence | sequence record 25740 | BGH_rev
GCNNCATTAGGTGNNCTATAGAATAGAATTCTTACTTGTCATCGTCGTCCTTGTAGTCGGATCCTATTTT
AAAAAAACCATATGTGAAGGGATCACTCAGTTGCTCACTTTGCAGAGTGTTAACACTTGAATAGTGACTG
CTCTGAACAAAGGTAGGATTATTTGCGTCATCTGATAGTCCAGGCTCATTCATCAGGCCATTATCTACAC
AACTGAAGTTTGATCTATCAAATGCATCTGACTGTGAAACAAAAACAGAACTGGAGCTGGTGCCCGCGGA
CAGACTGGCAGGAGACATCTGATGTAGTTGTCTCAGGTCTCTTGGGCCTAGCCTGGCATTACATGAGGGG
TTTTCAAGATTGATGCTCACAAGTCTTGGGTTGTCAGTGTCCCCCATGCCATCAGTGCTGGGTGCCATCA
CACTCAGAGGCCGAGTAGATAGCATGTTGACATCAGAGATACTGTATAAGTCAGTTGGTGACATGGATGG
CGTTTCCATTCTAGCTAGGTCATCAGGATTATAAAGGCACGAATTAGATGCACTCAAGTCGCTGACACCA
GGCCCTTCTAGGAATGGAAGGATACCTTGTGAATTAGAGGAAAGTGTTCCCGCTGAGAAAGTACTCAGGG
TATTTGTACTGACTGGGTGTGAGGTGGGGTGAGTCACTGGTGGCCAGCTTGTAGGCTGATGGGCCACTGA
GGGTATGGCTGGTGGGTGATGTGGCAATCCACTCGAGATGGACCCGCATGAAGAATAGTAAGGTTCAGCT
GCGCCCNGNAACCCCTGAAAACCTGGGCNTTTCTGGTAAAACN
