[The description below was written by a language model from this plasmid's Addgene catalogue record.]
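Description:
c-Rel cFlag pcDNA3 is a mammalian expression plasmid built on cFlag pcDNA3, a derivative of the Invitrogen pcDNA3 backbone (about 5.4 kb without insert) that supplies a C-terminal Flag epitope tag. It is maintained in E. coli as a high-copy plasmid under ampicillin selection. It also carries a neomycin resistance marker, so transfected mammalian cells can be selected with G418 to obtain stable lines. No feature table accompanies the record and the promoter is not explicitly listed. pcDNA3 vectors conventionally drive the insert from the CMV immediate-early promoter, and the T7 and SP6 sequencing primer sites named in the record flank the cloning region as expected for this backbone.

The insert is the mouse Rel gene encoding c-Rel, an NF-κB family transcription factor. It is a fragment of roughly 1.8 kb cloned between HindIII at the 5′ end and BamHI at the 3′ end, and both sites remain intact. A Kozak consensus and start codon sit next to the 5′ cloning site to support efficient translation initiation. The coding sequence reads into the backbone-encoded Flag tag, so the protein can be detected or immunoprecipitated with anti-Flag antibodies.

The associated study examined a c-Rel subdomain responsible for enhanced DNA-binding affinity and selective gene activation. This fits use of the plasmid for expressing tagged c-Rel in mammalian cells and comparing it with other NF-κB family members. The depositor notes that c-Rel is expressed from this construct at a lower level than other NF-κB family members, which matters when interpreting such comparisons.
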