Addgene plasmid #20013: c-Rel cFlag pcDNA3
Depositing lab: Stephen Smale. Publication: A c-Rel subdomain responsible for enhanced DNA-binding affinity and selective gene activation. Sanjabi S, Williams KJ, Saccani S, Zhou L, Hoffmann A, Ghosh G, Gerondakis S, Natoli G, Smale ST. Genes Dev. 2005 Sep 15. 19(18):2138-51. 10.1101/gad.1329805 PubMed 16166378.
Backbone
  Vector backbone: cFlag pcDNA3
  Backbone manufacturer: Invitrogen
  Backbone size w/o insert (bp): 5400
  Vector type: Mammalian Expression
  Selectable markers: Neomycin (select with G418)
Growth in bacteria
  Bacterial resistance: Ampicillin, 100 μg/mL
  Growth temperature: 37°C
  Growth strain: DH5alpha
  Growth instructions: DH5-alpha
  Copy number: High Copy
Gene/Insert
  Gene/Insert name: c-Rel (alt name: Rel)
  Species: M. musculus (mouse)
  Insert size (bp): 1767
  GenBank ID: NM_009044
  Entrez Gene: Rel (a.k.a. c-Rel)
  Tag / fusion protein: Flag (C terminal on backbone)
  Cloning method: Restriction Enzyme; 5′ cloning site HindIII (not destroyed); 3′ cloning site BamHI (not destroyed)
  Sequencing primers: 5′ T7; 3′ SP6
Terms and licenses: Academic/Nonprofit Terms; Industry Terms: Not Available to Industry
Depositor comments: See cFlag pcDNA plasmid for backbone information. 5' insert restriction site flanked by kozak/start site (CCACCATG). Note from depositing lab: c-Rel is expressed at a lower level than other NF-kB family members.
How to cite: c-Rel cFlag pcDNA3 was a gift from Stephen Smale (Addgene plasmid # 20013 ; http://n2t.net/addgene:20013 ; RRID:Addgene_20013)
